Addgene plasmid #113738: pENTR-PpU6P-sgRNA-L5L2
Purpose: Gateway entry vector containing attL5 and attL2 sites, U6 promoter, BsaI sites for protospacer ligation, and sgRNA.
Depositing lab: Magdalena Bezanilla. Depositing organization: Dartmouth College and Medical School. Publication: Efficient and modular CRISPR-Cas9 vector system for Physcomitrella patens. Mallett DR, Chang M, Cheng X, Bezanilla M. Plant Direct. 2019 Sep 12;3(9):e00168. doi: 10.1002/pld3.168. eCollection 2019 Sep. PubMed 31523744.
Backbone
  Vector backbone: pDONR221-P5P2
  Backbone manufacturer: Invitrogen
  Backbone size w/o insert (bp): 2551
  Vector type: CRISPR ; Gateway Entry Vector
Growth in bacteria
  Bacterial resistance: Kanamycin, 50 μg/mL
  Growth temperature: 37°C
  Growth strain: DH5alpha
  Copy number: High Copy
Gene/Insert
  Gene/Insert name: PpU6P::sgRNA
  gRNA/shRNA sequence: aaaagcaccgactcggtgccactttttcaagttgataacggactagccttattttaacttgctat
  Insert size (bp): 464
  Promoter: P. patens U6 promoter
  Cloning method: Gateway Cloning
  Sequencing primers: 5′ M13 Forward; 3′ M13 Reverse
Terms and licenses: Academic/Nonprofit Terms; Industry Terms: Not Available to Industry
How to cite: pENTR-PpU6P-sgRNA-L5L2 was a gift from Magdalena Bezanilla (Addgene plasmid # 113738 ; http://n2t.net/addgene:113738 ; RRID:Addgene_113738)
