[The description below was written by a language model from this plasmid's Addgene catalogue record and pLannotate feature annotations shown in this document.]
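Description:
pENTR-PpU6P-sgRNA-L5L2 is a small (about 3 kb) Gateway entry clone built on the Invitrogen pDONR221-P5P2 backbone and intended as a modular building block for CRISPR-Cas9 genome editing in the moss Physcomitrella patens. It is propagated in standard E. coli cloning strains from a high-copy ColE1/pUC-type origin and selected with kanamycin through an aminoglycoside phosphotransferase (KanR) gene. Other backbone features include rrnB T1 and T2 terminators upstream of the recombination cassette, which insulate the insert from read-through transcription, a T7 promoter flanking the attL2 side, and short annotated lacI and lacZα fragments that appear to be non-functional remnants. M13 forward and reverse primer sites are recorded for sequencing across the insert.

The roughly 460 bp payload sits between attL5 and attL2 and consists of the P. patens U6 promoter, a Pol III promoter suited to expressing small RNAs, followed by BsaI sites and the Streptococcus pyogenes sgRNA scaffold. The feature table detects the scaffold as tracrRNA and direct-repeat fragments on the reverse strand, so the cassette reads from the attL2 side toward attL5; the U6 promoter itself is not annotated but presumably occupies the unannotated stretch between the scaffold and attL2. BsaI, a Type IIS enzyme, allows annealed protospacer oligonucleotides to be ligated directly upstream of the scaffold, creating a complete target-specific guide expression unit. Because the attL5/attL2 pair is one of the position-specific combinations used in multi-fragment Gateway assembly, the finished entry clone can be combined by LR recombination with compatible entry clones carrying other att site pairs, allowing several sgRNA cassettes to be assembled in a defined order into a single destination vector for multiplexed editing. The destination vector and the Cas9 source are not described in this record.
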