Features (pLannotate 1.2.2; 11 found; start..end, strand, type, name):
    121..213     +  CDS            lacI (fragment): lac repressor; lacI; The lac repressor binds to the lac operator to inhibit transcription in E. coli. This inhibition can be relieved by adding lactose or isopropyl-β-D-thiogalactopyranoside (IPTG).
    268..295     -  terminator     rrnB T2 terminator: transcription terminator T2 from the E. coli rrnB gene
    427..470     +  terminator     rrnB T1 terminator: Escherichia coli rrnB; transcription terminator T1 from the E. coli rrnB gene
    517..553     -  CDS            lacZα (fragment): LacZα fragment of β-galactosidase; lacZ fragment
    570..665     +  protein_bind   attL5: mutant version of attL; recombination site for the Gateway® LR reaction LR Clonase™
    700..763     -  misc_RNA       tracrRNA (fragment): trans-activating CRISPR RNA for the Streptococcus pyogenes CRISPR/Cas9 system
    767..783     -  repeat_region  DR (fragment): direct repeat for the Streptococcus pyogenes CRISPR/Cas system
   1127..1226    -  protein_bind   attL2: mutant version of attL; recombination site for the Gateway® LR reaction LR Clonase™
   1257..1275    -  promoter       T7 promoter: promoter for bacteriophage T7 RNA polymerase
   1409..2218    +  CDS            KanR: aminoglycoside phosphotransferase; aph(3')-Ia; confers resistance to kanamycin in bacteria or G418 (Geneticin®) in eukaryotes
   2365..2953    +  rep_origin     ori: high-copy-number ColE1/pMB1/pBR322/pUC origin of replication
>Addgene plasmid #113738 | pENTR-PpU6P-sgRNA-L5L2 | depositor full sequence | sequence record 214641 | Full Sequence
CTTTCCTGCGTTATCCCCTGATTCTGTGGATAACCGTATTACCGCCTTTGAGTGAGCTGATACCGCTCGC
CGCAGCCGAACGACCGAGCGCAGCGAGTCAGTGAGCGAGGAAGCGGAAGAGCGCCCAATACGCAAACCGC
CTCTCCCCGCGCGTTGGCCGATTCATTAATGCAGCTGGCACGACAGGTTTCCCGACTGGAAAGCGGGCAG
TGAGCGCAACGCAATTAATACGCGTACCGCTAGCCAGGAAGAGTTTGTAGAAACGCAAAAAGGCCATCCG
TCAGGATGGCCTTCTGCTTAGTTTGATGCCTGGCAGTTTATGGCGGGCGTCCTGCCCGCCACCCTCCGGG
CCGTTGCTTCACAACGTTCAAATCCGCTCCCGGCGGATTTGTCCTACTCAGGAGAGCGTTCACCGACAAA
CAACAGATAAAACGAAAGGCCCAGTCTTCCGACTGAGCCTTTCGTTTTATTTGATGCCTGGCAGTTCCCT
ACTCTCGCGTTAACGCTAGCATGGATGTTTTCCCAGTCACGACGTTGTAAAACGACGGCCAGTCTTAAGC
TCGGGCCCCAAATAATGATTTTATTTTGACTGATAGTGACCTGTTCGTTGCAACAAATTGATGAGCAATG
CTTTTTTATAATGCCAACTTTGTATACAAAAGTTGCCCCTTCACCGTCAGATGCTACTACTAAAAAAAAG
CACCGACTCGGTGCCACTTTTTCAAGTTGATAACGGACTAGCCTTATTTTAACTTGCTATGCTTTTCAGC
ATAGCTCTAAAACTGAGACCTTGGTCTCCATGGGTTGTAAGTCCTCCACCTTCCTATATACCCGCCTTCA
CACCCACCTCCATTCCATGTGGGTTATATCCCTCGCTCCATCCCTTTTCTCCCCCCCCCCTCGAAACCCG
GTCGCGTCCACTCGGCCAGCCACCCAGCTGGACCCACTCACTCACTGCACCCTTTCTGCTTGTGCTCTCC
CGCTGCCGCTCCTTCGGGATATCCCCTTCTCCGCCACCGCAAGGACGCCGCCGTGGAAGAACCACACCAT
CACATCACATCACATCTACACCCATCGTCGCTAACCTGTCGCAACACGTCTGCTTCAATGGACGAATTCG
AGCTCTACCCAGCTTTCTTGTACAAAGTTGGCATTATAAGAAAGCATTGCTTATCAATTTGTTGCAACGA
ACAGGTCACTATCAGTCAAAATAAAATCATTATTTGCCATCCAGCTGCAGGGCGGCCGCGATATCCCCTA
TAGTGAGTCGTATTACATGGTCATAGCTGTTTCCTGGCAGCTCTGGCCCGTGTCTCAAAATCTCTGATGT
TACATTGCACAAGATAAAAATATATCATCATGAACAATAAAACTGTCTGCTTACATAAACAGTAATACAA
GGGGTGTTATGAGCCATATTCAACGGGAAACGTCGAGGCCGCGATTAAATTCCAACATGGATGCTGATTT
ATATGGGTATAAATGGGCTCGCGATAATGTCGGGCAATCAGGTGCGACAATCTATCGCTTGTATGGGAAG
CCCGATGCGCCAGAGTTGTTTCTGAAACATGGCAAAGGTAGCGTTGCCAATGATGTTACAGATGAGATGG
TCAGACTAAACTGGCTGACGGAATTTATGCCTCTTCCGACCATCAAGCATTTTATCCGTACTCCTGATGA
TGCATGGTTACTCACCACTGCGATCCCCGGAAAAACAGCATTCCAGGTATTAGAAGAATATCCTGATTCA
GGTGAAAATATTGTTGATGCGCTGGCAGTGTTCCTGCGCCGGTTGCATTCGATTCCTGTTTGTAATTGTC
CTTTTAACAGCGATCGCGTATTTCGTCTCGCTCAGGCGCAATCACGAATGAATAACGGTTTGGTTGATGC
GAGTGATTTTGATGACGAGCGTAATGGCTGGCCTGTTGAACAAGTCTGGAAAGAAATGCATAAACTTTTG
CCATTCTCACCGGATTCAGTCGTCACTCATGGTGATTTCTCACTTGATAACCTTATTTTTGACGAGGGGA
AATTAATAGGTTGTATTGATGTTGGACGAGTCGGAATCGCAGACCGATACCAGGATCTTGCCATCCTATG
GAACTGCCTCGGTGAGTTTTCTCCTTCATTACAGAAACGGCTTTTTCAAAAATATGGTATTGATAATCCT
GATATGAATAAATTGCAGTTTCATTTGATGCTCGATGAGTTTTTCTAATCAGAATTGGTTAATTGGTTGT
AACACTGGCAGAGCATTACGCTGACTTGACGGGACGGCGCAAGCTCATGACCAAAATCCCTTAACGTGAG
TTACGCGTCGTTCCACTGAGCGTCAGACCCCGTAGAAAAGATCAAAGGATCTTCTTGAGATCCTTTTTTT
CTGCGCGTAATCTGCTGCTTGCAAACAAAAAAACCACCGCTACCAGCGGTGGTTTGTTTGCCGGATCAAG
AGCTACCAACTCTTTTTCCGAAGGTAACTGGCTTCAGCAGAGCGCAGATACCAAATACTGTTCTTCTAGT
GTAGCCGTAGTTAGGCCACCACTTCAAGAACTCTGTAGCACCGCCTACATACCTCGCTCTGCTAATCCTG
TTACCAGTGGCTGCTGCCAGTGGCGATAAGTCGTGTCTTACCGGGTTGGACTCAAGACGATAGTTACCGG
ATAAGGCGCAGCGGTCGGGCTGAACGGGGGGTTCGTGCACACAGCCCAGCTTGGAGCGAACGACCTACAC
CGAACTGAGATACCTACAGCGTGAGCTATGAGAAAGCGCCACGCTTCCCGAAGGGAGAAAGGCGGACAGG
TATCCGGTAAGCGGCAGGGTCGGAACAGGAGAGCGCACGAGGGAGCTTCCAGGGGGAAACGCCTGGTATC
TTTATAGTCCTGTCGGGTTTCGCCACCTCTGACTTGAGCGTCGATTTTTGTGATGCTCGTCAGGGGGGCG
GAGCCTATGGAAAAACGCCAGCAACGCGGCCTTTTTACGGTTCCTGGCCTTTTGCTGGCCTTTTGCTCAC
ATGTT
