Features (pLannotate 1.2.2; 11 found; start..end, strand, type, name):
    121..213     +  CDS            lacI (fragment): lac repressor; lacI; The lac repressor binds to the lac operator to inhibit transcription in E. coli. This inhibition can be relieved by adding lactose or isopropyl-β-D-thiogalactopyranoside (IPTG).
    268..295     -  terminator     rrnB T2 terminator: transcription terminator T2 from the E. coli rrnB gene
    427..470     +  terminator     rrnB T1 terminator: Escherichia coli rrnB; transcription terminator T1 from the E. coli rrnB gene
    517..553     -  CDS            lacZα (fragment): LacZα fragment of β-galactosidase; lacZ fragment
    570..665     +  protein_bind   attL5: mutant version of attL; recombination site for the Gateway® LR reaction LR Clonase™
    700..763     -  misc_RNA       tracrRNA (fragment): trans-activating CRISPR RNA for the Streptococcus pyogenes CRISPR/Cas9 system
    767..783     -  repeat_region  DR (fragment): direct repeat for the Streptococcus pyogenes CRISPR/Cas system
   1127..1226    -  protein_bind   attL2: mutant version of attL; recombination site for the Gateway® LR reaction LR Clonase™
   1257..1275    -  promoter       T7 promoter: promoter for bacteriophage T7 RNA polymerase
   1409..2218    +  CDS            KanR: aminoglycoside phosphotransferase; aph(3')-Ia; confers resistance to kanamycin in bacteria or G418 (Geneticin®) in eukaryotes
   2365..2953    +  rep_origin     ori: high-copy-number ColE1/pMB1/pBR322/pUC origin of replication
>Addgene plasmid #113738 | pENTR-PpU6P-sgRNA-L5L2 | addgene full sequence | sequence record 219776 | Addgene NGS Result
CTTTCCTGCGTTATCCCCTGATTCTGTGGATAACCGTATTACCGCCTTTGAGTGAGCTGATACCGCTCGC
CGCAGCCGAACGACCGAGCGCAGCGAGTCAGTGAGCGAGGAAGCGGAAGAGCGCCCAATACGCAAACCGC
CTCTCCCCGCGCGTTGGCCGATTCATTAATGCAGCTGGCACGACAGGTTTCCCGACTGGAAAGCGGGCAG
TGAGCGCAACGCAATTAATACGCGTACCGCTAGCCAGGAAGAGTTTGTAGAAACGCAAAAAGGCCATCCG
TCAGGATGGCCTTCTGCTTAGTTTGATGCCTGGCAGTTTATGGCGGGCGTCCTGCCCGCCACCCTCCGGG
CCGTTGCTTCACAACGTTCAAATCCGCTCCCGGCGGATTTGTCCTACTCAGGAGAGCGTTCACCGACAAA
CAACAGATAAAACGAAAGGCCCAGTCTTCCGACTGAGCCTTTCGTTTTATTTGATGCCTGGCAGTTCCCT
ACTCTCGCGTTAACGCTAGCATGGATGTTTTCCCAGTCACGACGTTGTAAAACGACGGCCAGTCTTAAGC
TCGGGCCCCAAATAATGATTTTATTTTGACTGATAGTGACCTGTTCGTTGCAACAAATTGATGAGCAATG
CTTTTTTATAATGCCAACTTTGTATACAAAAGTTGCCCCTTCACCGTCAGATGCTACTACTAAAAAAAAG
CACCGACTCGGTGCCACTTTTTCAAGTTGATAACGGACTAGCCTTATTTTAACTTGCTATGCTTTTCAGC
ATAGCTCTAAAACTGAGACCTTGGTCTCTATGGGTTGTAAGTCCTCCACCTTCCTATATACCCGCCTTCA
CACCCACCTCCATTCCATGTGGGTTATATCCCTCGCTCCATCCCTTTTCTCCCCCCCCCCTCGAAACCCG
GTCGCGTCCACTCGGCCAGCCACCCAGCTGGACCCACTCACTCACTGCACCCTTTCTGCTTGTGCTCTCC
CGCTGCCGCTCCTTCGGGATATCCCCTTCTCCGCCACCGCAAGGACGCCGCCGTGGAAGAACCACACCAT
CACATCACATCACATCTACACCCATCGTCGCTAACCTGTCGCAACACGTCTGCTTCAATGGACGAATTCG
AGCTCTACCCAGCTTTCTTGTACAAAGTTGGCATTATAAGAAAGCATTGCTTATCAATTTGTTGCAACGA
ACAGGTCACTATCAGTCAAAATAAAATCATTATTTGCCATCCAGCTGCAGGGCGGCCGCGATATCCCCTA
TAGTGAGTCGTATTACATGGTCATAGCTGTTTCCTGGCAGCTCTGGCCCGTGTCTCAAAATCTCTGATGT
TACATTGCACAAGATAAAAATATATCATCATGAACAATAAAACTGTCTGCTTACATAAACAGTAATACAA
GGGGTGTTATGAGCCATATTCAACGGGAAACGTCGAGGCCGCGATTAAATTCCAACATGGATGCTGATTT
ATATGGGTATAAATGGGCTCGCGATAATGTCGGGCAATCAGGTGCGACAATCTATCGCTTGTATGGGAAG
CCCGATGCGCCAGAGTTGTTTCTGAAACATGGCAAAGGTAGCGTTGCCAATGATGTTACAGATGAGATGG
TCAGACTAAACTGGCTGACGGAATTTATGCCTCTTCCGACCATCAAGCATTTTATCCGTACTCCTGATGA
TGCATGGTTACTCACCACTGCGATCCCCGGAAAAACAGCATTCCAGGTATTAGAAGAATATCCTGATTCA
GGTGAAAATATTGTTGATGCGCTGGCAGTGTTCCTGCGCCGGTTGCATTCGATTCCTGTTTGTAATTGTC
CTTTTAACAGCGATCGCGTATTTCGTCTCGCTCAGGCGCAATCACGAATGAATAACGGTTTGGTTGATGC
GAGTGATTTTGATGACGAGCGTAATGGCTGGCCTGTTGAACAAGTCTGGAAAGAAATGCATAAACTTTTG
CCATTCTCACCGGATTCAGTCGTCACTCATGGTGATTTCTCACTTGATAACCTTATTTTTGACGAGGGGA
AATTAATAGGTTGTATTGATGTTGGACGAGTCGGAATCGCAGACCGATACCAGGATCTTGCCATCCTATG
GAACTGCCTCGGTGAGTTTTCTCCTTCATTACAGAAACGGCTTTTTCAAAAATATGGTATTGATAATCCT
GATATGAATAAATTGCAGTTTCATTTGATGCTCGATGAGTTTTTCTAATCAGAATTGGTTAATTGGTTGT
AACACTGGCAGAGCATTACGCTGACTTGACGGGACGGCGCAAGCTCATGACCAAAATCCCTTAACGTGAG
TTACGCGTCGTTCCACTGAGCGTCAGACCCCGTAGAAAAGATCAAAGGATCTTCTTGAGATCCTTTTTTT
CTGCGCGTAATCTGCTGCTTGCAAACAAAAAAACCACCGCTACCAGCGGTGGTTTGTTTGCCGGATCAAG
AGCTACCAACTCTTTTTCCGAAGGTAACTGGCTTCAGCAGAGCGCAGATACCAAATACTGTTCTTCTAGT
GTAGCCGTAGTTAGGCCACCACTTCAAGAACTCTGTAGCACCGCCTACATACCTCGCTCTGCTAATCCTG
TTACCAGTGGCTGCTGCCAGTGGCGATAAGTCGTGTCTTACCGGGTTGGACTCAAGACGATAGTTACCGG
ATAAGGCGCAGCGGTCGGGCTGAACGGGGGGTTCGTGCACACAGCCCAGCTTGGAGCGAACGACCTACAC
CGAACTGAGATACCTACAGCGTGAGCTATGAGAAAGCGCCACGCTTCCCGAAGGGAGAAAGGCGGACAGG
TATCCGGTAAGCGGCAGGGTCGGAACAGGAGAGCGCACGAGGGAGCTTCCAGGGGGAAACGCCTGGTATC
TTTATAGTCCTGTCGGGTTTCGCCACCTCTGACTTGAGCGTCGATTTTTGTGATGCTCGTCAGGGGGGCG
GAGCCTATGGAAAAACGCCAGCAACGCGGCCTTTTTACGGTTCCTGGCCTTTTGCTGGCCTTTTGCTCAC
ATGTT
